Addgene plasmid #157063: pD649-HAsp-ICOS-COMP5AP-AviTag-9xHis
Purpose: Mammalian expression of cell-surface protein extracellular domain fused to COMP5AP-AviTag-9xHis. Protein is secreted from cells.
Depositing lab: Chris Garcia. Depositing organization: Stanford University. Publication: A Human IgSF Cell-Surface Interactome Reveals a Complex Network of Protein-Protein Interactions. Wojtowicz WM, Vielmetter J, Fernandes RA, Siepe DH, Eastman CL, Chisholm GB, Cox S, Klock H, Anderson PW, Rue SM, Miller JJ, Glaser SM, Bragstad ML, Vance J, Lam AW, Lesley SA, Zinn K, Garcia KC. Cell. 2020 Aug 20;182(4):1027-1043.e17. doi: 10.1016/j.cell.2020.07.025. PubMed 32822567.
Backbone
  Vector backbone: pD649
  Backbone size w/o insert (bp): 7153
  Vector type: Mammalian Expression
Growth in bacteria
  Bacterial resistance: Ampicillin, 100 μg/mL
  Growth temperature: 37°C
  Growth strain: DH5alpha
  Copy number: High Copy
Gene/Insert
  Gene/Insert name: ICOS
  Species: H. sapiens (human)
  Insert size (bp): 360
  Entrez Gene: ICOS (a.k.a. AILIM, CD278, CVID1)
  Promoter: CMV/SP6
  Tag / fusion protein: COMP5AP-AviTag-9xHis (C terminal on backbone)
  Cloning method: Restriction Enzyme; 5′ cloning site GCGGCCGC (not destroyed); 3′ cloning site GGCGCGCC (not destroyed)
  Sequencing primers: 5′ ATTTAGGTGACACTATAG; 3′ CGTCGCACTCCATCACGGTG
Resource information
  A portion of this plasmid was derived from a plasmid made by: synthesis by ThermoFisher
Terms and licenses: Academic/Nonprofit Terms; Industry Terms: Not Available to Industry
Depositor comments: Some plasmids in this collection may have an IS4-like element ISVsa5 family transposase upstream of the CMV promoter.
How to cite: pD649-HAsp-ICOS-COMP5AP-AviTag-9xHis was a gift from Chris Garcia (Addgene plasmid # 157063 ; http://n2t.net/addgene:157063 ; RRID:Addgene_157063)
