[The description below was written by a language model from this plasmid's Addgene catalogue record and pLannotate feature annotations shown in this document.]
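Description:
pD649-HAsp-ICOS-COMP5AP-AviTag-9xHis is a mammalian expression plasmid built on the pD649 backbone for producing a secreted, multimerized form of the human ICOS (CD278) extracellular domain. It is maintained in E. coli as a high-copy plasmid through a ColE1/pUC-type origin and selected with ampicillin via a complete β-lactamase gene. The annotated sequence also carries an SV40 early promoter/EM7 promoter cassette driving a puromycin N-acetyltransferase gene followed by an SV40 polyadenylation signal, which would allow puromycin selection in mammalian cells. Short annotated fragments of KanR, lacZα, ble and an f1 origin appear to be non-functional remnants. The depositor notes that some plasmids in this collection may contain an IS4-like transposase element upstream of the CMV promoter.

Expression is driven by the CMV immediate-early enhancer and promoter with a portion of CMV intron A. A downstream SP6 promoter could support in vitro transcription, and its position makes it a convenient sequencing primer site. The open reading frame begins with a signal peptide (named HAsp in the construct; the annotation tool matched part of it to an immunoglobulin heavy-chain leader) that directs the protein into the secretory pathway. The ICOS ectodomain sits between preserved NotI and AscI sites, so ectodomains can be exchanged in the same frame. It is fused at its C terminus to the pentamerizing coiled-coil region of rat cartilage oligomeric matrix protein, human placental alkaline phosphatase, an AviTag for enzymatic biotinylation and a polyhistidine tag, and the transcript ends at a bGH polyadenylation signal. Pentamerization raises avidity for weak binding partners, and alkaline phosphatase gives an enzymatic readout. The associated work mapped a human immunoglobulin-superfamily cell-surface interactome, consistent with use of this protein in extracellular interaction screening.
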