Features (pLannotate 1.2.2; 24 found; start..end, strand, type, name):
    119..143     -  CDS            KanR (fragment): aminoglycoside phosphotransferase; aph(3')-Ia; confers resistance to kanamycin
    254..842     +  rep_origin     ori: high-copy-number ColE1/pMB1/pBR322/pUC origin of replication
   1067..1084    +  terminator     rrnB T2 terminator (fragment): transcription terminator T2 from the E. coli rrnB gene
   1109..1128    -  CDS            lacZα (fragment): LacZα fragment of β-galactosidase; lacZ fragment
   1584..1600    +  protein_bind   lac operator: The lac repressor binds to the lac operator to inhibit transcription in E. coli. This inhibition can be relieved by adding lactose or isopropyl-β-D-thiogalactopyranoside (IPTG). lac repressor encoded by lacI
   1843..2146    +  enhancer       CMV enhancer: human cytomegalovirus immediate early enhancer
   2147..2350    +  promoter       CMV promoter: human cytomegalovirus (CMV) immediate early promoter
   2486..2529    +  intron         CMV intron (fragment): modified intron A from human cytomegalovirus
   2581..2599    +  promoter       SP6 promoter: promoter for bacteriophage SP6 RNA polymerase
   2603..2640    +  CDS            IgH signal sequence (fragment): signal sequence from the mouse immunoglobulin heavy chain variable region
   2692..3108    +  CDS            ICOS (fragment): ICOS_HUMAN - Also known as AILIM. Experimental evidence at protein level: Swiss-Prot protein existence level 1. Enhances all basic T-cell responses to a foreign antigen, namely proliferation, secretion of lymphokines, up-regulation of molecules that mediate cell-cell interaction, and effective help for antibody secretion by B-cells. Essential both for efficient interaction between T and B-cells and for normal antibody responses to T-cell dependent antigens. Does not up-regulate the production of interleukin- 2, but superinduces the synthesis of interleukin-10. Prevents the apoptosis of pre-act
   3205..3384    +  CDS            Comp (fragment): COMP_RAT - Experimental evidence at protein level: Swiss-Prot protein existence level 1. May play a role in the structural integrity of cartilage via its interaction with other extracellular matrix proteins such as the collagens and fibronectin. Can mediate the interaction of chondrocytes with the cartilage extracellular matrix through interaction with cell surface integrin receptors. Could play a role in the pathogenesis of osteoarthritis. Potent suppressor of apoptosis in both primary chondrocytes and transformed cells. Suppresses apoptosis by blocking the activation of caspase-3 and by indu
   3372..4824    +  CDS            SEAP (fragment): secreted alkaline phosphatase from human placenta The natural enzyme has a C-terminal transmembrane sequence that is replaced by a GPI anchor.
   4849..4890    +  CDS            AviTag™ (fragment): peptide tag that allows for enzymatic biotinylation
   4894..4917    +  CDS            8xHis: 8xHis affinity tag
   5063..5174    +  polyA_signal   bGH poly(A) signal: bovine growth hormone polyadenylation signal
   5175..5283    +  rep_origin     f1 ori (fragment): f1 bacteriophage origin of replication; arrow indicates direction of (+) strand synthesis
   5297..5626    +  promoter       SV40 promoter: SV40 enhancer and early promoter
   5674..5721    +  promoter       EM7 promoter: synthetic bacterial promoter&nbsp
   5740..6339    +  CDS            PuroR (fragment): puromycin N-acetyltransferase; pac from Streptomyces; confers resistance to puromycin
   6349..6474    +  CDS            ble (fragment): BLE_KLEPN - Experimental evidence at protein level: Swiss-Prot protein existence level 1. Binding protein with a strong affinity to the bleomycin family of antibiotics. Binds to CL990; an antimitotic-antibiotic compound. From Klebsiella pneumoniae.
   6469..6590    +  polyA_signal   SV40 poly(A) signal: SV40 polyadenylation signal
   6643..7503    -  CDS            AmpR: β-lactamase; bla; confers resistance to ampicillin, carbenicillin, and related antibiotics
   7506..89      -  promoter       AmpR promoter (fragment) (across the origin): bla
>Addgene plasmid #157063 | pD649-HAsp-ICOS-COMP5AP-AviTag-9xHis | depositor full sequence | sequence record 303235 | Full Sequence
TTTCAATATTATTGAAGCATTTATCAGGGTTATTGTCTCATGAGCGGATACATATTTGAATGTATTTAGA
AAAATAAACAAATAGGGGTCAGTGTTACAACCAATTAACCAATTCTGAACATTATCGCGAGCCCATTTAT
ACCTGAATATGGCTCATAACACCCCTTGCTCATGACCAAAATCCCTTAACGTGAGTTACGCGCGCGTCGT
TCCACTGAGCGTCAGACCCCGTAGAAAAGATCAAAGGATCTTCTTGAGATCCTTTTTTTCTGCGCGTAAT
CTGCTGCTTGCAAACAAAAAAACCACCGCTACCAGCGGTGGTTTGTTTGCCGGATCAAGAGCTACCAACT
CTTTTTCCGAAGGTAACTGGCTTCAGCAGAGCGCAGATACCAAATACTGTTCTTCTAGTGTAGCCGTAGT
TAGCCCACCACTTCAAGAACTCTGTAGCACCGCCTACATACCTCGCTCTGCTAATCCTGTTACCAGTGGC
TGCTGCCAGTGGCGATAAGTCGTGTCTTACCGGGTTGGACTCAAGACGATAGTTACCGGATAAGGCGCAG
CGGTCGGGCTGAACGGGGGGTTCGTGCACACAGCCCAGCTTGGAGCGAACGACCTACACCGAACTGAGAT
ACCTACAGCGTGAGCTATGAGAAAGCGCCACGCTTCCCGAAGGGAGAAAGGCGGACAGGTATCCGGTAAG
CGGCAGGGTCGGAACAGGAGAGCGCACGAGGGAGCTTCCAGGGGGAAACGCCTGGTATCTTTATAGTCCT
GTCGGGTTTCGCCACCTCTGACTTGAGCGTCGATTTTTGTGATGCTCGTCAGGGGGGCGGAGCCTATGGA
AAAACGCCAGCAACGCGGCCTTTTTACGGTTCCTGGCCTTTTGCTGGCCTTTTGCTCACATGTTCTTTCC
TGCGTTATCCCCTGATTCTGTGGATAACCGTATTACCGCCTTTGAGTGAGCTGATACCGCTCGCCGCAGC
CGAACGACCGAGCGCAGCGAGTCAGTGAGCGAGGAAGCGGAAGGCGAGAGTAGGGAACTGCCAGGCATCA
AACTAAGCAGAAGGCCCCTGACGGATGGCCTTTTTGCGTTTCTACAAACTCTTTCTGTGTTGTAAAACGA
CGGCCAGTCTTAAGCTCGGGCCCCCTGGGCGGTTCTGATAACGAGTAATCGTTAATCCGCAAATAACGTA
AAAACCCGCTTCGGCGGGTTTTTTTATGGGGGGAGTTTAGGGAAAGAGCATTTGTCAGAATATTTAAGGG
CGCCTGTCACTTTGCTTGATATATGAGAATTATTTAACCTTATAAATGAGAAAAAAGCAACGCACTTTAA
ATAAGATACGTTGCTTTTTCGATTGATGAACACCTATAATTAAACTATTCATCTATTATTTATGATTTTT
TGTATATACAATATTTCTAGTTTGTTAAAGAGAATTAAGAAAATAAATCTCGAAAATAATAAAGGGAAAA
TCAGTTTTTGATATCAAAATTATACATGTCAACGATAATACAAAATATAATACAAACTATAAGATGTTAT
CAGTATTTATTATCATTTAGAATAAATTTTGTGTCGCCCTTAATTGTGAGCGGATAACAATTACGAGCTT
CATGCACAGTGGCGTTGACTCAATATTGGCCATTAGCCATATTATTCATTGGTTATATAGCATAAATCAA
TATTGGCTATTGGCCATTGCATACGTTGTATCTATATCATAATATGTACATTTATATTGGCTCATGTCCA
ATATGACCGCCATGTTGGCATTGATTATTGACTAGTTATTAATAGTAATCAATTACGGGGTCATTAGTTC
ATAGCCCATATATGGAGTTCCGCGTTACATAACTTACGGTAAATGGCCCGCCTGGCTGACCGCCCAACGA
CCCCCGCCCATTGACGTCAATAATGACGTATGTTCCCATAGTAACGCCAATAGGGACTTTCCATTGACGT
CAATGGGTGGAGTATTTACGGTAAACTGCCCACTTGGCAGTACATCAAGTGTATCATATGCCAAGTACGC
CCCCTATTGACGTCAATGACGGTAAATGGCCCGCCTGGCATTATGCCCAGTACATGACCTTATGGGACTT
TCCTACTTGGCAGTACATCTACGTATTAGTCATCGCTATTACCATGGTGATGCGGTTTTGGCAGTACATC
AATGGGCGTGGATAGCGGTTTGACTCACGGGGATTTCCAAGTCTCCACCCCATTGACGTCAATGGGAGTT
TGTTTTGGCACCAAAATCAACGGGACTTTCCAAAATGTCGTAACAACTCCGCCCCATTGACGCAAATGGG
CGGTAGGCGTGTACGGTGGGAGGTCTATATAAGCAGAGCTCGTTTAGTGAACCGTCAGATCGCCTGGAGA
CGCCATCCACGCTGTTTTGACCTCCATAGAAGACACCGGGACCGATCCAGCCTCCGCGGCCGGGAACGGT
GCATTGGAACGCGGATTCCCCGTGCCAAGAGTGACGTAAGTACCGCCTATAGAGTCTATAGGCCCACCCC
CTTGGCTTCGTTAGAACGCGGCTACAATTAATACATAACCTTATGTATCATACACATACGATTTAGGTGA
CACTATAGAATAACATCCACTTTGCCTTTCTCTCCACAGGTGTCCACTCCCAGGTCCAACTGCACCTCGG
TTCTATCGAAAACGCGCCTGCTAGCGCCACCATGAAGACCATCATTGCCCTGAGCTACATCTTCTGCCTG
GTGTTCGCTGCGGCCGCCGAAATCAATGGCAGCGCCAACTACGAGATGTTCATCTTCCACAACGGCGGCG
TGCAGATCCTGTGCAAGTACCCTGATATCGTGCAGCAGTTCAAGATGCAGCTGCTGAAAGGCGGCCAGAT
TCTGTGCGACCTGACCAAGACAAAAGGCAGCGGCAACACCGTGTCCATCAAGAGCCTGAAGTTCTGCCAC
AGCCAGCTGAGCAACAACAGCGTGTCCTTCTTCCTGTACAACCTGGACCACAGCCACGCCAATTACTATT
TCTGCAACCTGAGCATCTTCGACCCGCCTCCATTCAAAGTGACCCTGACAGGCGGCTACCTGCACATCTA
CGAGAGCCAGCTGTGCTGCCAGCTGAAAGGCGCGCCGGAAGATCAAGTTGATCCAAGATTGATTGATGGC
AAGGGCGGATCTCTGGAGGTGCTGTTCCAGGGACCAGGCGGAAGCGGCAATCCCGGCGGCGATCTGGCCC
CCCAGATGCTGCGCGAGCTGCAGGAGACCAATGCCGCCCTGCAGGACGTGCGCGAGCTGCTGCGCCACCG
CGTGAAGGAGATCACCTTCCTGAAGAACACCGTGATGGAGTGCGACGCCTGCGGTATGCAGCCCTCTAGA
GGCTCCGGCTCCATCATCCCAGTTGAGGAGGAGAACCCGGACTTCTGGAACCGCGAGGCAGCCGAGGCCC
TGGGTGCCGCCAAGAAGCTGCAGCCTGCACAGACAGCCGCCAAGAACCTCATCATCTTCCTGGGCGATGG
GATGGGGGTGTCTACGGTGACAGCTGCCAGGATCCTAAAAGGGCAGAAGAAGGACAAACTGGGGCCTGAG
ATACCCCTGGCCATGGACCGCTTCCCATATGTGGCTCTGTCCAAGACATACAATGTAGACAAACATGTGC
CAGACAGTGGAGCCACAGCCACGGCCTACCTGTGCGGGGTCAAGGGCAACTTCCAGACCATTGGCTTGAG
TGCAGCCGCCCGCTTTAACCAGTGCAACACGACACGCGGCAACGAGGTCATCTCCGTGATGAATCGGGCC
AAGAAAGCAGGGAAGTCAGTGGGAGTGGTAACCACCACACGAGTGCAGCACGCCTCGCCAGCCGGCACCT
ACGCCCACACGGTGAACCGCAACTGGTACTCGGACGCCGACGTGCCTGCCTCGGCCCGCCAGGAGGGGTG
CCAGGACATCGCTACGCAGCTCATCTCCAACATGGACATTGACGTGATCCTAGGTGGAGGCCGAAAGTAC
ATGTTTCGCATGGGAACCCCAGACCCTGAGTACCCAGATGACTACAGCCAAGGTGGGACCAGGCTGGACG
GGAAGAATCTGGTGCAGGAATGGCTGGCGAAGCGCCAGGGTGCCCGGTATGTGTGGAACCGCACTGAGCT
CATGCAGGCTTCCCTGGACCCGTCTGTGACCCATCTCATGGGTCTCTTTGAGCCTGGAGACATGAAATAC
GAGATCCACCGAGACTCCACACTGGACCCCTCCCTGATGGAGATGACAGAGGCTGCCCTGCGCCTGCTGA
GCAGGAACCCCCGCGGCTTCTTCCTCTTCGTGGAGGGTGGTCGCATCGACCATGGTCATCATGAAAGCAG
GGCTTACCGGGCACTGACTGAGACGATCATGTTCGACGACGCCATTGAGAGGGCGGGCCAGCTCACCAGC
GAGGAGGACACGCTGAGCCTCGTCACTGCCGACCACTCCCACGTCTTCTCCTTCGGAGGCTACCCCCTGC
GAGGGAGCTCCATCTTCGGGCTGGCCCCTGGCAAGGCCCGGGACAGGAAGGCCTACACGGTCCTCCTATA
CGGAAACGGTCCAGGCTATGTGCTCAAGGACGGCGCCCGGCCGGATGTTACCGAGAGCGAGAGCGGGAGC
CCCGAGTATCGGCAGCAGTCAGCAGTGCCCCTGGACGAAGAGACCCACGCAGGCGAGGACGTGGCGGTGT
TCGCGCGCGGCCCGCAGGCGCACCTGGTTCACGGCGTGCAGGAGCAGACCTTCATAGCGCACGTCATGGC
CTTCGCCGCCTGCCTGGAGCCCTACACCGCCTGCGACCTGGCGCCCCCCGCCGGCACCACCGACGCCGCG
CACCCGGGTGGCGGAGGACTGAACGACATCTTCGAGGCTCAGAAAATCGAATGGCACGAACATCACCATC
ACCATCACCATCACCATTAAGGCCGGCCTGTAGTCACTGGCACAACGCGTTACCCGGTAAGCCAATCGGG
TATACACGGTCGTCATACTGCAGACAGGGTTCTTCTACTTTGCAAGATAGTCTTGAGTAGTAAAATAAAT
AGATAGAGAAAATCAGCCTCGACTGTGCCTTCTAGTTGCCAGCCATCTGTTGTTTGCCCCTCCCCCGTGC
CTTCCTTGACCCTGGAAGGTGCCACTCCCACTGTCCTTTCCTAATAAAATGAGGAAATTGCATCACAACA
CTCAACCCTATCTCGGTCTATTCTTTTGATTTATAAGGGATTTTGCCGATTTCGGCCTATTGGTTAAAAA
ATGAGCTGATTTAACAAAAATTTAACGCGAATTAATTCTGTGGAATGTGTGTCAGTTAGGGTGTGGAAAG
TCCCCAGGCTCCCCAGCAGGCAGAAGTATGCAAAGCATGCATCTCAATTAGTCAGCAACCAGGTGTGGAA
AGTCCCCAGGCTCCCCAGCAGGCAGAAGTATGCAAAGCATGCATCTCAATTAGTCAGCAACCATAGTCCC
GCCCCTAACTCCGCCCATCCCGCCCCTAACTCCGCCCAGTTCCGCCCATTCTCCGCCCCATGGCTGACTA
ATTTTTTTTATTTATGCAGAGGCCGAGGCCGCCTCTGCCTCTGAGCTATTCCAGAAGTAGTGAGGAGGCT
TTTTTGGAGGCCTAGGCTTTTGCAAAAAGCTCCCGGGAGCTTGTATATCCATTTTCGGATCTGATCAGCA
CGTGTTGACAATTAATCATCGGCATAGTATATCGGCATAGTATAATACGACAAGGTGAGGAACTAAACCA
TGACCGAGTACAAGCCCACGGTGCGCCTCGCCACCCGCGACGACGTCCCCAGGGCCGTACGCACCCTCGC
CGCCGCGTTCGCCGACTACCCCGCCACGCGCCACACCGTCGATCCGGACCGCCACATCGAGCGGGTCACC
GAGCTGCAAGAACTCTTCCTCACGCGCGTCGGGCTCGACATCGGCAAGGTGTGGGTCGCGGACGACGGCG
CCGCGGTGGCGGTCTGGACCACGCCGGAGAGCGTCGAAGCGGGGGCGGTGTTCGCCGAGATCGGCCCGCG
CATGGCCGAGTTGAGCGGTTCCCGGCTGGCCGCGCAGCAACAGATGGAAGGCCTCCTGGCGCCGCACCGG
CCCAAGGAGCCCGCGTGGTTCCTGGCCACCGTCGGCGTCTCGCCCGACCACCAGGGCAAGGGTCTGGGCA
GCGCCGTCGTGCTCCCCGGAGTGGAGGCGGCCGAGCGCGCCGGGGTGCCCGCCTTCCTGGAGACATCCGC
GCCCCGCAACCTCCCCTTCTACGAGCGGCTCGGCTTCACCGTCACCGCCGACGTCGAGGTGCCCGAAGGA
CCGCGCACCTGGTGCATGACCCGCAAGCCCGGTGCCTGACACGTGCTACGAGATTTCGATTCCACCGCCG
CCTTCTATGAAAGGTTGGGCTTCGGAATCGTTTTCCGGGACGCCGGCTGGATGATCCTCCAGCGCGGGGA
TCTCATGCTGGAGTTCTTCGCCCACCCCAACTTGTTTATTGCAGCTTATAATGGTTACAAATAAAGCAAT
AGCATCACAAATTTCACAAATAAAGCATTTTTTTCACTGCATTCTAGTTGTGGTTTGTCCAAACTCATCA
ATGTATCTTATCATGTCTGTATACCGTCGACCTCTAGCTAGAGCTTGGCGTAATCATGGTCATTACCAAT
GCTTAATCAGTGAGGCACCTATCTCAGCGATCTGTCTATTTCGTTCATCCATAGTTGCCTGACTCCCCGT
CGTGTAGATAACTACGATACGGGAGGGCTTACCATCTGGCCCCAGCGCTGCGATGATACCGCGAGAACCA
CGCTCACCGGCTCCGGATTTATCAGCAATAAACCAGCCAGCCGGAAGGGCCGAGCGCAGAAGTGGTCCTG
CAACTTTATCCGCCTCCATCCAGTCTATTAATTGTTGCCGGGAAGCTAGAGTAAGTAGTTCGCCAGTTAA
TAGTTTGCGCAACGTTGTTGCCATCGCTACAGGCATCGTGGTGTCACGCTCGTCGTTTGGTATGGCTTCA
TTCAGCTCCGGTTCCCAACGATCAAGGCGAGTTACATGATCCCCCATGTTGTGCAAAAAAGCGGTTAGCT
CCTTCGGTCCTCCGATCGTTGTCAGAAGTAAGTTGGCCGCAGTGTTATCACTCATGGTTATGGCAGCACT
GCATAATTCTCTTACTGTCATGCCATCCGTAAGATGCTTTTCTGTGACTGGTGAGTACTCAACCAAGTCA
TTCTGAGAATAGTGTATGCGGCGACCGAGTTGCTCTTGCCCGGCGTCAATACGGGATAATACCGCGCCAC
ATAGCAGAACTTTAAAAGTGCTCATCATTGGAAAACGTTCTTCGGGGCGAAAACTCTCAAGGATCTTACC
GCTGTTGAGATCCAGTTCGATGTAACCCACTCGTGCACCCAACTGATCTTCAGCATCTTTTACTTTCACC
AGCGTTTCTGGGTGAGCAAAAACAGGAAGGCAAAATGCCGCAAAAAAGGGAATAAGGGCGACACGGAAAT
GTTGAATACTCATATTCTTCCTT
