>Addgene plasmid #157063 | pD649-HAsp-ICOS-COMP5AP-AviTag-9xHis | depositor partial sequence | sequence record 303236 | insert (extracellular domain)
GAAATCAATGGCAGCGCCAACTACGAGATGTTCATCTTCCACAACGGCGGCGTGCAGATCCTGTGCAAGT
ACCCTGATATCGTGCAGCAGTTCAAGATGCAGCTGCTGAAAGGCGGCCAGATTCTGTGCGACCTGACCAA
GACAAAAGGCAGCGGCAACACCGTGTCCATCAAGAGCCTGAAGTTCTGCCACAGCCAGCTGAGCAACAAC
AGCGTGTCCTTCTTCCTGTACAACCTGGACCACAGCCACGCCAATTACTATTTCTGCAACCTGAGCATCT
TCGACCCGCCTCCATTCAAAGTGACCCTGACAGGCGGCTACCTGCACATCTACGAGAGCCAGCTGTGCTG
CCAGCTGAAA
